Addgene plasmid #240438: pHREP-LP-2xH2B
Purpose: Landing pad vector with two Bxb1 recombination sites for RMCE and LNGFR + EGFP-HygroR for sorting/selection and 2x inducible expression cassette for shRNA resistant chicken H2B.
Depositing lab: Lienhard Schmitz. Depositing organization: Justus Liebig-Universitaet Giessen. Publication: A novel approach towards a histone replacement system in Tetrapods. Pfisterer M, Pritz A, Parry A, Schmitz ML. PLoS One. 2026 Feb 10;21(2):e0342014. doi: 10.1371/journal.pone.0342014. eCollection 2026. PubMed 41666149.
Backbone
  Vector backbone: pHREP-LP
  Vector type: Mammalian Expression
  Selectable markers: Hygromycin
Growth in bacteria
  Bacterial resistance: Ampicillin, 100 μg/mL
  Growth temperature: 37°C
  Growth strain: DH5alpha
  Copy number: High Copy
Gene/Insert 1
  Gene/Insert name: LNGFR
  Species: Synthetic
  Insert size (bp): 822
Gene/Insert 2
  Gene/Insert name: EGFP
  Insert size (bp): 717
  Tag / fusion protein: Hygromycin Resistance (C terminal on insert)
Gene/Insert 3
  Gene/Insert name: H2B
  Species: G. gallus (chicken)
  Promoter: TRE
  Tag / fusion protein: GFP11 (C terminal on insert); 6xHis (C terminal on insert)
  Cloning method: Unknown
  Sequencing primers: 5′ n/a
Terms and licenses: Academic/Nonprofit Terms; Industry Terms: Not Available to Industry
How to cite: pHREP-LP-2xH2B was a gift from Lienhard Schmitz (Addgene plasmid # 240438 ; http://n2t.net/addgene:240438 ; RRID:Addgene_240438)
