[The description below was written by a language model from this plasmid's Addgene catalogue record and pLannotate feature annotations shown in this document.]
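Description:
pHREP-LP-2xH2B is a mammalian expression plasmid built on the pHREP-LP backbone and designed as a landing pad vector for a histone replacement system. It is maintained in E. coli as a high-copy plasmid through a ColE1/pUC-type origin with ampicillin resistance (AmpR under its own bla promoter). Selection in mammalian cells is by hygromycin. According to the catalogue entry, the landing pad carries two Bxb1 recombination sites so that its contents can later be swapped by recombinase-mediated cassette exchange. These sites are not annotated in the 8,930 nt feature table, so their positions cannot be given from the record.

The marker unit is driven by the CMV enhancer/promoter and encodes an 822 bp LNGFR fragment, a cell-surface marker listed for sorting. LNGFR is joined through a T2A peptide to EGFP fused at its C terminus to the hygromycin resistance protein, and the unit ends with an SV40 poly(A) signal. One transcript therefore yields a surface marker plus a fluorescent, drug-selectable fusion, allowing cells that carry the pad to be sorted or selected.

Downstream lie two identical inducible cassettes. In each, a tight TRE (tetracycline-responsive) promoter drives chicken H2B, described as shRNA-resistant, with C-terminal 6xHis and GFP11 tags. GFP11 can complement GFP(1-10) to restore fluorescence, and the His tag supports affinity capture. An additional 6xHis-GFP11 segment with its own poly(A) annotation, but no annotated H2B or promoter, sits between the two cassettes. The design lets tagged, knockdown-resistant H2B be induced, presumably while endogenous H2B is depleted by shRNA. The transactivator needed for TRE induction is not annotated on this plasmid.
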