Features (pLannotate 1.2.2; 29 found; start..end, strand, type, name):
    341..720     +  enhancer       CMV enhancer: human cytomegalovirus immediate early enhancer
    721..924     +  promoter       CMV promoter: human cytomegalovirus (CMV) immediate early promoter
    920..953     +  LTR            5' LTR (truncated) (fragment): truncated 5' long terminal repeat (LTR) from HIV-1
    969..987     +  promoter       T7 promoter: promoter for bacteriophage T7 RNA polymerase
   1064..1885    +  CDS            NGFR (fragment): TNR16_HUMAN - Also known as TNFRSF16. Experimental evidence at protein level: Swiss-Prot protein existence level 1. Low affinity receptor which can bind to NGF, BDNF, NTF3, and NTF4. Forms a heterodimeric receptor with SORCS2 that binds the precursor forms of NGF, BDNF and NTF3 with high affinity, and has much lower affinity for mature NGF and BDNF (PubMed:24908487). Plays an important role in differentiation and survival of specific neuronal populations during development (By similarity). Can mediate cell survival as well as cell death of neural cells. Plays a role in the inactivation of RHOA
   1886..1939    +  CDS            T2A: 2A peptide from Thosea asigna virus capsid protein Eukaryotic ribosomes fail to insert a peptide bond between the Gly and Pro residues, yielding separate polypeptides.
   1964..2680    +  CDS            EGFP: EGFP is a basic (constitutively fluorescent) green fluorescent protein published in 1996, derived from Aequorea victoria. It is reported to be a rapidly-maturing weak dimer with moderate acid sensitivity.
   2699..3724    +  CDS            HygR: aminoglycoside phosphotransferase from E. coli; aph(4)-Ia; confers resistance to hygromycin
   3734..3859    +  CDS            ble (fragment): BLE_KLEPN - Experimental evidence at protein level: Swiss-Prot protein existence level 1. Binding protein with a strong affinity to the bleomycin family of antibiotics. Binds to CL990; an antimitotic-antibiotic compound. From Klebsiella pneumoniae.
   3854..3975    +  polyA_signal   SV40 poly(A) signal: SV40 polyadenylation signal
   4050..4362    +  promoter       tight TRE promoter: Tet-responsive promoter PTight, consisting of seven tet operator sequences followed by the minimal CMV promoter
   4441..4818    +  CDS            H2B-I: H2B1_CHICK - Experimental evidence at protein level: Swiss-Prot protein existence level 1. Has broad-spectrum antibacterial activity. May be important in the antimicrobial defenses of chick reproductive system during follicle development in the ovary and egg formation in the oviduct. From Gallus gallus (Chicken).
   4825..4842    +  CDS            6xHis: 6xHis affinity tag
   4843..4890    +  CDS            GFP11: 11th β-strand of superfolder GFP associates with GFP(1-10), consisting of the first 10 β-strands, to reconstitute fluorescent GFP (Cabantous et al., 2005; Kamiyama et al., 2016)
   4969..5050    -  polyA_signal   SV40 poly(A) signal: SV40 polyadenylation signal
   5113..5130    +  CDS            6xHis: 6xHis affinity tag
   5131..5178    +  CDS            GFP11: 11th β-strand of superfolder GFP associates with GFP(1-10), consisting of the first 10 β-strands, to reconstitute fluorescent GFP (Cabantous et al., 2005; Kamiyama et al., 2016)
   5257..5338    -  polyA_signal   SV40 poly(A) signal: SV40 polyadenylation signal
   5429..5741    +  promoter       tight TRE promoter: Tet-responsive promoter PTight, consisting of seven tet operator sequences followed by the minimal CMV promoter
   5820..6197    +  CDS            H2B-I: H2B1_CHICK - Experimental evidence at protein level: Swiss-Prot protein existence level 1. Has broad-spectrum antibacterial activity. May be important in the antimicrobial defenses of chick reproductive system during follicle development in the ovary and egg formation in the oviduct. From Gallus gallus (Chicken).
   6204..6221    +  CDS            6xHis: 6xHis affinity tag
   6222..6269    +  CDS            GFP11: 11th β-strand of superfolder GFP associates with GFP(1-10), consisting of the first 10 β-strands, to reconstitute fluorescent GFP (Cabantous et al., 2005; Kamiyama et al., 2016)
   6348..6429    -  polyA_signal   SV40 poly(A) signal: SV40 polyadenylation signal
   6605..6626    +  promoter       SV40 promoter (fragment): SV40 enhancer and early promoter
   7098..7686    -  rep_origin     ori: high-copy-number ColE1/pMB1/pBR322/pUC origin of replication
   7857..8717    -  CDS            AmpR: β-lactamase; bla; confers resistance to ampicillin, carbenicillin, and related antibiotics
   8718..8822    -  promoter       AmpR promoter: bla
   8849..8899    +  misc_feature   bom (fragment): basis of mobility region from pBR322
   8900..8930    -  rep_origin     M13 ori (fragment): M13 bacteriophage origin of replication; arrow indicates direction of (+) strand synthesis
>Addgene plasmid #240438 | pHREP-LP-2xH2B | addgene full sequence | sequence record 485236 | Addgene NGS Result
GGATCCCTATACAGTTGAAGTCGGAAGTTTACATACACTTAAGTTGGAGTCATTAAAACTCGTTTTTCAA
CTACTCCACAAATTTCTTGTTAACAAACAATAGTTTTGGCAAGTCAGTTAGGACATCTACTTTGTGCATG
ACACAAGTCATTTTTCCAACAATTGTTTACAGACAGATTATTTCACTTATAATTCACTGTATCACAATTC
CAGTGGGTCAGAAGTTTACATACACTAAGTTCGACTCCTCTGCAGAATGCGGCGATGTTTCGGTAAGGGG
TCCGCTATCTAGACCGTTACATAACTTACAATCAGGGGATAACGCAGGAAAGAAACCGGTGACATTGATT
ATTGACTAGTTATTAATAGTAATCAATTACGGGGTCATTAGTTCATAGCCCATATATGGAGTTCCGCGTT
ACATAACTTACGGTAAATGGCCCGCCTGGCTGACCGCCCAACGACCCCCGCCCATTGACGTCAATAATGA
CGTATGTTCCCATAGTAACGCCAATAGGGACTTTCCATTGACGTCAATGGGTGGAGTATTTACGGTAAAC
TGCCCACTTGGCAGTACATCAAGTGTATCATATGCCAAGTACGCCCCCTATTGACGTCAATGACGGTAAA
TGGCCCGCCTGGCATTATGCCCAGTACATGACCTTATGGGACTTTCCTACTTGGCAGTACATCTACGTAT
TAGTCATCGCTATTACCATGGTGATGCGGTTTTGGCAGTACATCAATGGGCGTGGATAGCGGTTTGACTC
ACGGGGATTTCCAAGTCTCCACCCCATTGACGTCAATGGGAGTTTGTTTTGGCACCAAAATCAACGGGAC
TTTCCAAAATGTCGTAACAACTCCGCCCCATTGACGCAAATGGGCGGTAGGCGTGTACGGTGGGAGGTCT
ATATAAGCAGAGCTCTCTGGCTAACTAGAGAACCCACTGCTTACTGGCTTATCGAAATTAATACGACTCA
CTATAGGGAGACCCAAGCTGGCTAGCGGTTTGTCTGGTCAACCACCGCGGTCTCAGTGGTGTACGGTACA
AACCGGCGCCGCCATGGGGGCAGGTGCCACCGGCCGCGCCATGGACGGGCCGCGCCTGCTGCTGTTGCTG
CTTCTGGGGGTGTCCCTTGGAGGTGCCAAGGAGGCATGCCCCACAGGCCTGTACACACACAGCGGTGAGT
GCTGCAAAGCCTGCAACCTGGGCGAGGGTGTGGCCCAGCCTTGTGGAGCCAACCAGACCGTGTGTGAGCC
CTGCCTGGACAGCGTGACGTTCTCCGACGTGGTGAGCGCGACCGAGCCGTGCAAGCCGTGCACCGAGTGC
GTGGGGCTCCAGAGCATGTCGGCGCCGTGCGTGGAGGCCGACGACGCCGTGTGCCGCTGCGCCTACGGCT
ACTACCAGGATGAGACGACTGGGCGCTGCGAGGCGTGCCGCGTGTGCGAGGCGGGCTCGGGCCTCGTGTT
CTCCTGCCAGGACAAGCAGAACACCGTGTGCGAGGAGTGCCCCGACGGCACGTATTCCGACGAGGCCAAC
CACGTGGACCCGTGCCTGCCCTGCACCGTGTGCGAGGACACCGAGCGCCAGCTCCGCGAGTGCACACGCT
GGGCCGACGCCGAGTGCGAGGAGATCCCTGGCCGTTGGATTACACGGTCCACACCCCCAGAGGGCTCGGA
CAGCACAGCCCCCAGCACCCAGGAGCCTGAGGCACCTCCAGAACAAGACCTCATAGCCAGCACGGTGGCA
GGTGTGGTGACCACAGTGATGGGCAGCTCCCAGCCCGTGGTGACCCGAGGCACCACCGACAACCTCATCC
CTGTCTATTGCTCCATCCTGGCTGCTGTGGTTGTGGGTCTTGTGGCCTACATAGCCTTCAAGAGGGAGGG
CAGGGGAAGTCTCCTAACATGCGGGGACGTGGAGGAAAATCCCGGCCCCTCCCGGGAGATGGGGGAGGCT
AACATGGTGAGCAAGGGCGAGGAGCTGTTCACCGGGGTGGTGCCCATCCTGGTCGAGCTGGACGGCGACG
TAAACGGCCACAAGTTCAGCGTGTCCGGCGAGGGCGAGGGCGATGCCACCTACGGCAAGCTGACCCTGAA
GTTCATCTGCACCACCGGCAAGCTGCCCGTGCCCTGGCCCACCCTCGTGACCACCCTGACCTACGGCGTG
CAGTGCTTCAGCCGCTACCCCGACCACATGAAGCAGCACGACTTCTTCAAGTCCGCCATGCCCGAAGGCT
ACGTCCAGGAGCGCACCATCTTCTTCAAGGACGACGGCAACTACAAGACCCGCGCCGAGGTGAAGTTCGA
GGGCGACACCCTGGTGAACCGCATCGAGCTGAAGGGCATCGACTTCAAGGAGGACGGCAACATCCTGGGG
CACAAGCTGGAGTACAACTACAACAGCCACAACGTCTATATCATGGCCGACAAGCAGAAGAACGGCATCA
AGGTGAACTTCAAGATCCGCCACAACATCGAGGACGGCAGCGTGCAGCTCGCCGACCACTACCAGCAGAA
CACCCCCATCGGCGACGGCCCCGTGCTGCTGCCCGACAACCACTACCTGAGCACCCAGTCCGCCCTGAGC
AAAGACCCCAACGAGAAGCGCGATCACATGGTCCTGCTGGAGTTCGTGACCGCCGCCGGGATCACTCTTG
GCATGGACGAGCTGTACAAAACCGGTGATCAGCACGTGATGAAAAAGCCTGAACTCACCGCGACGTCTGT
CGAGAAGTTTCTGATCGAAAAGTTCGACAGCGTCTCCGACCTGATGCAGCTCTCGGAGGGCGAAGAATCT
CGTGCTTTCAGCTTCGATGTAGGAGGGCGTGGATATGTCCTGCGGGTAAATAGCTGCGCCGATGGTTTCT
ACAAAGATCGTTATGTTTATCGGCACTTTGCATCGGCCGCGCTCCCGATTCCGGAAGTGCTTGACATTGG
GGAATTCAGCGAGAGCCTGACCTATTGCATCTCCCGCCGTGCACAGGGTGTCACGTTGCAAGACCTGCCT
GAAACCGAACTGCCCGCTGTTCTGCAGCCGGTCGCGGAGGCCATGGATGCGATCGCTGCGGCCGATCTTA
GCCAGACGAGCGGGTTCGGCCCATTCGGACCGCAAGGAATCGGTCAATACACTACATGGCGTGATTTCAT
ATGCGCGATTGCTGATCCCCATGTGTATCACTGGCAAACTGTGATGGACGACACCGTCAGTGCGTCCGTC
GCGCAGGCTCTCGATGAGCTGATGCTTTGGGCCGAGGACTGCCCCGAAGTCCGGCACCTCGTGCACGCGG
ATTTCGGCTCCAACAATGTCCTGACGGACAATGGCCGCATAACAGCGGTCATTGACTGGAGCGAGGCGAT
GTTCGGGGATTCCCAATACGAGGTCGCCAACATCTTCTTCTGGAGGCCGTGGTTGGCTTGTATGGAGCAG
CAGACGCGCTACTTCGAGCGGAGGCATCCGGAGCTTGCAGGATCGCCGCGGCTCCGGGCGTATATGCTCC
GCATTGGTCTTGACCAACTCTATCAGAGCTTGGTTGACGGCAATTTCGATGATGCAGCTTGGGCGCAGGG
TCGATGCGACGCAATCGTCCGATCCGGAGCCGGGACTGTCGGGCGTACACAAATCGCCCGCAGAAGCGCG
GCCGTCTGGACCGATGGCTGTGTAGAAGTACTCGCCGATAGTGGAAACCGACGCCCCAGCACTCGTCCGA
GGGCAAAGGAATAGCACGTGCTACGAGATTTCGATTCCACCGCCGCCTTCTATGAAAGGTTGGGCTTCGG
AATCGTTTTCCGGGACGCCGGCTGGATGATCCTCCAGCGCGGGGATCTCATGCTGGAGTTCTTCGCCCAC
CCCAACTTGTTTATTGCAGCTTATAATGGTTACAAATAAAGCAATAGCATCACAAATTTCACAAATAAAG
CATTTTTTTCACTGCATTCTAGTTGTGGTTTGTCCAAACTCATCAATGTATCTTATCATGTCTGTATACC
GTCGACCTCTAGCTAGAGCTTGGCGGCGTCAGTTTCGGTAAGGGGTCCGCTATCTAGACGAGTTTACTCC
CTATCAGTGATAGAGAACGTATGTCGAGTTTACTCCCTATCAGTGATAGAGAACGATGTCGAGTTTACTC
CCTATCAGTGATAGAGAACGTATGTCGAGTTTACTCCCTATCAGTGATAGAGAACGTATGTCGAGTTTAC
TCCCTATCAGTGATAGAGAACGTATGTCGAGTTTATCCCTATCAGTGATAGAGAACGTATGTCGAGTTTA
CTCCCTATCAGTGATAGAGAACGTATGTCGATTAGGCGTGTACGGTGGGCGCCTATAAAAGCAGAGCTCG
TTTAGTGAACCGTCAGATCGCCTGGAGCCAATTCCAACTCTTTTGCCTTATACCTACTTTCCGTACCACT
TCCTACCCTCGAAAGGCCTCTGAGGCCACCATGCCAGAGCCCGCAAAGTCCGCACCCGCCCCGAAGAAGG
GCTCCAAGAAGGCGGTCACCAAGACCCAGAAGAAGGGCGACAAGAAGCGCAAGAAGAGCCGCAAGGAGAG
CTACTCGATATATGTCTATAAAGTCCTCAAACAGGTGCACCCCGACACGGGCATCAGCAGAAAAGCAATG
GGTATAATGAATAGCTTTGTCAATGACATCTTCGAGCGCATCGCGGGCGAGGCGTCGCGCCTGGCGCACT
ACAACAAGCGCAGCACCATCACGTCGCGGGAGATCCAGACCGCCGTGCGGCTGCTGCTGCCCGGCGAGCT
GGCGAAGCACGCGGTCTCCGAGGGCACGAAGGCGGTCACCAAGTACACCAGCTCCAAGAAGCTTCACCAT
CACCATCACCATCGTGACCACATGGTCCTTCATGAGTATGTAAATGCTGCTGGGATTACATAGGGCCTGT
CAGGCCAAGCTTCCATCGATAGACATGATAAGATACATTGATGAGTTTGGACAAACCACAACAAGAATGC
AGTGAAAAAAATGCTTTATTTGTGAAATTTGTGATGCTATTGCTTTATTTGTAACCATTATAAGCTGCAA
TAAACAAGTTAACAACAACAATTGCATTCATTTTATGTTTCAGGTTCAGGGGGAGATGTGGGAGGTTTGC
TTCACCATCACCATCACCATCGTGACCACATGGTCCTTCATGAGTATGTAAATGCTGCTGGGATTACATA
GGGCCTGTCAGGCCAAGCTTCCATCGATAGACATGATAAGATACATTGATGAGTTTGGACAAACCACAAC
AAGAATGCAGTGAAAAAAATGCTTTATTTGTGAAATTTGTGATGCTATTGCTTTATTTGTAACCATTATA
AGCTGCAATAAACAAGTTAACAACAACAATTGCATTCATTTTATGTTTCAGGTTCAGGGGGAGATGTGGG
AGGTTTATTCGTTTCGGTAAGGGGTCCGCTATCTAGACGAGTTTACTCCCTATCAGTGATAGAGAACGTA
TGTCGAGTTTACTCCCTATCAGTGATAGAGAACGATGTCGAGTTTACTCCCTATCAGTGATAGAGAACGT
ATGTCGAGTTTACTCCCTATCAGTGATAGAGAACGTATGTCGAGTTTACTCCCTATCAGTGATAGAGAAC
GTATGTCGAGTTTATCCCTATCAGTGATAGAGAACGTATGTCGAGTTTACTCCCTATCAGTGATAGAGAA
CGTATGTCGATTAGGCGTGTACGGTGGGCGCCTATAAAAGCAGAGCTCGTTTAGTGAACCGTCAGATCGC
CTGGAGCCAATTCCAACTCTTTTGCCTTATACCTACTTTCCGTACCACTTCCTACCCTCGAAAGGCCTCT
GAGGCCACCATGCCAGAGCCCGCAAAGTCCGCACCCGCCCCGAAGAAGGGCTCCAAGAAGGCGGTCACCA
AGACCCAGAAGAAGGGCGACAAGAAGCGCAAGAAGAGCCGCAAGGAGAGCTACTCGATATATGTCTATAA
AGTCCTCAAACAGGTGCACCCCGACACGGGCATCAGCAGAAAAGCAATGGGTATAATGAATAGCTTTGTC
AATGACATCTTCGAGCGCATCGCGGGCGAGGCGTCGCGCCTGGCGCACTACAACAAGCGCAGCACCATCA
CGTCGCGGGAGATCCAGACCGCCGTGCGGCTGCTGCTGCCCGGCGAGCTGGCGAAGCACGCGGTCTCCGA
GGGCACGAAGGCGGTCACCAAGTACACCAGCTCCAAGAAGCTTCACCATCACCATCACCATCGTGACCAC
ATGGTCCTTCATGAGTATGTAAATGCTGCTGGGATTACATAGGGCCTGTCAGGCCAAGCTTCCATCGATA
GACATGATAAGATACATTGATGAGTTTGGACAAACCACAACAAGAATGCAGTGAAAAAAATGCTTTATTT
GTGAAATTTGTGATGCTATTGCTTTATTTGTAACCATTATAAGCTGCAATAAACAAGTTAACAACAACAA
TTGCATTCATTTTATGTTTCAGGTTCAGGGGGAGATGTGGGAGGTTTACGTAGAGGTTTGTCTGGTCAAC
CACCGCGGACTCAGTGGTGTACGGTACAAACCACATGTGAGCAAAAGGCCAGCAAAAGGCCAGGAACCGT
AAAAAGTTTTTGTGTCTCTCACTTCTGAGGCGGAAAGAACCAGCTGGGCCTACTAGCTACTCGGGACCCC
TTACCGAAACATCGCCGCATTCTGCAGAGGAGTCGAGTGTATGTAAACTTCTGACCCACTGGGAATGTGA
TGAAAGAAATAAAAGCTGAAATGAATCATTCTCTCTACTATTATTCTGATATTTCACATTCTTAAAATAA
AGTGGTGATCCTAACTGACCTAAGACAGGGAATTTTTACTAGGATTAAATGTCAGGAATTGTGAAAAAGT
GAGTTTAAATGTATTTGGCTAAGGTGTATGTAAACTTCCGACTTCAACTGTATAGGGATCCGCTTCCTCG
CTCACTGACTCGCTGCGCTCGGTCGTTCGGCTGCGGCGAGCGGTATCAGCTCACTCAAAGGCGGTAATAC
GGTTATCCACAGAATCAGGGGATAACGCAGGAAAGAACATGTGAGCAAAAGGCCAGCAAAAGGCCAGGAA
CCGTAAAAAGGCCGCGTTGCTGGCGTTTTTCCATAGGCTCCGCCCCCCTGACGAGCATCACAAAAATCGA
CGCTCAAGTCAGAGGTGGCGAAACCCGACAGGACTATAAAGATACCAGGCGTTTCCCCCTGGAAGCTCCC
TCGTGCGCTCTCCTGTTCCGACCCTGCCGCTTACCGGATACCTGTCCGCCTTTCTCCCTTCGGGAAGCGT
GGCGCTTTCTCATAGCTCACGCTGTAGGTATCTCAGTTCGGTGTAGGTCGTTCGCTCCAAGCTGGGCTGT
GTGCACGAACCCCCCGTTCAGCCCGACCGCTGCGCCTTATCCGGTAACTATCGTCTTGAGTCCAACCCGG
TAAGACACGACTTATCGCCACTGGCAGCAGCCACTGGTAACAGGATTAGCAGAGCGAGGTATGTAGGCGG
TGCTACAGAGTTCTTGAAGTGGTGGCCTAACTACGGCTACACTAGAAGAACAGTATTTGGTATCTGCGCT
CTGCTGAAGCCAGTTACCTTCGGAAAAAGAGTTGGTAGCTCTTGATCCGGCAAACAAACCACCGCTGGTA
GCGGTGGTTTTTTTGTTTGCAAGCAGCAGATTACGCGCAGAAAAAAAGGATCTCAAGAAGATCCTTTGAT
CTTTTCTACGGGGTCTGACGCTCAGTGGAACGAAAACTCACGTTAAGGGATTTTGGTCATGAGATTATCA
AAAAGGATCTTCACCTAGATCCTTTTAAATTAAAAATGAAGTTTTAAATCAATCTAAAGTATATATGAGT
AAACTTGGTCTGACAGTTACCAATGCTTAATCAGTGAGGCACCTATCTCAGCGATCTGTCTATTTCGTTC
ATCCATAGTTGCCTGACTCCCCGTCGTGTAGATAACTACGATACGGGAGGGCTTACCATCTGGCCCCAGT
GCTGCAATGATACCGCGAGACCCACGCTCACCGGCTCCAGATTTATCAGCAATAAACCAGCCAGCCGGAA
GGGCCGAGCGCAGAAGTGGTCCTGCAACTTTATCCGCCTCCATCCAGTCTATTAATTGTTGCCGGGAAGC
TAGAGTAAGTAGTTCGCCAGTTAATAGTTTGCGCAACGTTGTTGCCATTGCTACAGGCATCGTGGTGTCA
CGCTCGTCGTTTGGTATGGCTTCATTCAGCTCCGGTTCCCAACGATCAAGGCGAGTTACATGATCCCCCA
TGTTGTGCAAAAAAGCGGTTAGCTCCTTCGGTCCTCCGATCGTTGTCAGAAGTAAGTTGGCCGCAGTGTT
ATCACTCATGGTTATGGCAGCACTGCATAATTCTCTTACTGTCATGCCATCCGTAAGATGCTTTTCTGTG
ACTGGTGAGTACTCAACCAAGTCATTCTGAGAATAGTGTATGCGGCGACCGAGTTGCTCTTGCCCGGCGT
CAATACGGGATAATACCGCGCCACATAGCAGAACTTTAAAAGTGCTCATCATTGGAAAACGTTCTTCGGG
GCGAAAACTCTCAAGGATCTTACCGCTGTTGAGATCCAGTTCGATGTAACCCACTCGTGCACCCAACTGA
TCTTCAGCATCTTTTACTTTCACCAGCGTTTCTGGGTGAGCAAAAACAGGAAGGCAAAATGCCGCAAAAA
AGGGAATAAGGGCGACACGGAAATGTTGAATACTCATACTCTTCCTTTTTCAATATTATTGAAGCATTTA
TCAGGGTTATTGTCTCATGAGCGGATACATATTTGAATGTATTTAGAAAAATAAACAAATAGGGGTTCCG
CGCACATTTCCCCGAAAAGTGCCACCTGATGCGGTGTGAAATACCGCACAGATGCGTAAGGAGAAAATAC
CGCATCAGGAAATTGTAAGCGTTAATATTTTGTTAAAATT
